>Addgene plasmid #18506 | T4 Lysozyme M106K WT* | addgene partial sequence | sequence record 24292 | 3primeUP
TNCGAAAAGCCCGCTCATTAGGCGGGCTCAGATCTGCTCATGTTTGACAGCTTATCATCGATAAGCTTCG
GCAATAAATTCTTGATATGTTTTCATATGTTTCCTTTAAATATTTTAATTAGTAATTGTCTATTCAAGTA
ATTGTGAATATACTATCACAATTCCAAGAGAAAGTAAACAGCTTTATAGATTTTTATACGCGTCCCAAGT
GCCAGTTCTAAACGTTGTAATGACTCGTTTTGCGCGATTAGGTGTTTGATTATACCATCTACTTTTAGCT
AAGTTAACTGCTGCTTCATCCCAGCGTTTTTGTTGAAGCATACGTAAAGAGTTAGTAAATCCTGCCACAC
CGGTTTCTCCCTTTTGGAAAACCATATTAATCAATGCAGCGCGACGAACCGCATCAAGAGAATCATAAAC
CGGTTTTAATTTAGCATTTCTCAGAATTCCGCGAACAGCAGCATCAACATCCTGATTAAAGAGTTTTTCA
GCCTCATCTTTTGTAATTACACCATTAGTATTACGCCCAATAGCTTTATCTAATTCAGATTTAGCAGCAT
TAAGTGATGGACTTTTTGTAAGCAAATGACCGATGCCAATAGTGTAATAGCCTTCTGTGTCTTTATAGAT
TTTAAGTCTAAGACCTTCATCTATACGTAACATTTCAAATATATTCATAATACCTCCTAAGCATCGATGG
ATCCTGTTTCCTGTGTGAAATTGTTATCCGCTCACAATTCCACACATTATACGAGCCGATGATTAATTGT
CACAGGGGGATGGGGAGTANGCTGATCCNGTN
