[The description below was written by a language model from this plasmid's Addgene catalogue record.]
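Description:
T4 Lysozyme M106K WT* is a bacterial expression plasmid built on the pHS1403 backbone (about 5 kb without insert) that carries a mutant form of the bacteriophage T4 lysozyme gene (gene e). It is maintained as a high-copy plasmid in E. coli under ampicillin selection. The record does not state the origin of replication or the promoter that drives expression, and no feature table is provided, so the regulatory elements of pHS1403 cannot be described from the information given.

The insert is roughly 600 bp and was cloned by restriction digestion between BamHI at the 5′ end and HindIII at the 3′ end. Both sites were preserved, so the cassette can be excised or swapped. According to the depositor's comments, the BamHI site lies 27 bp from the start codon and the HindIII site 115 bp from the stop codon, meaning the fragment includes short untranslated flanks around the coding sequence. The encoded protein carries the substitution M106K, replacing methionine 106 with lysine, in the "WT*" background. The record does not define WT*, although in the T4 lysozyme literature the term conventionally denotes a cysteine-free pseudo-wild-type used as a reference protein for mutational work. No tags or fusion partners are listed.

The intended use is not stated explicitly. A single-site T4 lysozyme variant in an expression vector is consistent with producing recombinant protein in bacteria for studies of how point substitutions affect protein structure, stability and folding, here the introduction of a charged residue in place of a methionine.
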