Addgene plasmid #18506: T4 Lysozyme M106K WT*
Depositing lab: Brian Matthews. Depositing organization: University of Oregon.
Backbone
  Vector backbone: pHS1403
  Backbone size w/o insert (bp): 5000
  Vector type: Bacterial Expression
Growth in bacteria
  Bacterial resistance: Ampicillin, 100 μg/mL
  Growth temperature: 37°C
  Growth strain: DH5alpha
  Copy number: High Copy
Gene/Insert
  Gene/Insert name: T4 Lysozyme (alt name: TA only listed)
  Species: Bacteriophage T4
  Insert size (bp): 600
  Mutation: M106K WT*
  GenBank ID: NP_049736
  Entrez Gene: e (a.k.a. T4p123)
  Cloning method: Restriction Enzyme; 5′ cloning site BamHI (not destroyed); 3′ cloning site HindIII (not destroyed)
  Sequencing primers: 5′ na; 3′ GGCGTATCACGAGGCCC
Terms and licenses: Academic/Nonprofit Terms; Industry Terms: Not Available to Industry
Depositor comments: The BamHI site is 27 bp from the ATG and the HindIII site is 115 bp from the stop.
How to cite: T4 Lysozyme M106K WT* was a gift from Brian Matthews (Addgene plasmid # 18506 ; http://n2t.net/addgene:18506 ; RRID:Addgene_18506)
